>Addgene plasmid #52011 | pMSCV-MAVS-M1A,M142A(KaganE20) | depositor partial sequence | sequence record 80231 | XhoI-insert-NotI
CTCGAGGCACCGTTTGCTGAAGACAAGACCTATAAGTATATCTGCCGCAATTTCAGCAATTTTTGCAATG
TGGATGTTGTAGAGATTCTGCCTTACCTGCCCTGCCTCACAGCAAGAGACCAGGATCGACTGCGGGCCAC
CTGCACACTCTCAGGGAACCGGGACACCCTCTGGCATCTCTTCAATACCCTTCAGCGGCGGCCCGGCTGG
GTGGAGTACTTCATTGCGGCACTGAGGGGCTGTGAGCTAGTTGATCTCGCGGACGAAGTGGCCTCTGTCT
ACGAGAGCTACCAGCCTCGGACCTCGGACCGTCCCCCAGACCCACTGGAGCCACCGTCACTTCCTGCTGA
GAGGCCAGGGCCCCCCACACCTGCTGCGGCCCACAGCATCCCCTACAACAGCTGCAGAGAGAAGGAGCCA
AGTTACCCCGCACCTGTCCAGGAGACCCAGGCGCCAGAGTCCCCAGGAGAGAATTCAGAGCAAGCCCTGC
AGACGCTCAGCCCCAGAGCCATCCCAAGGAATCCAGATGGTGGCCCCCTGGAGTCCTCCTCTGACCTGGC
AGCCCTCAGCCCTCTGACCTCCAGCGGGCATCAGGAGAAGGACACAGAACTGGGCAGTACCCACACAGCA
GGTGCGACCTCCAGCCTCACACCATCCCGTGGGCCTGTGTCTCCATCTGTCTCCTTCCAGCCCCTGGCCC
GTTCCACCCCCAGGGCAAGCCGCTTGCCTGGACCCACAGGGTCAGTTGTATCTACTGGCACCTCCTTCTC
CTCCTCATCCCCTGGCTTGGCCTCTGCAGGGGCTGCAGAGGGTAAACAGGGTGCAGAGAGTGACCAGGCC
GAGCCTATCATCTGCTCCAGTGGGGCAGAGGCACCTGCCAACTCTCTGCCCTCCAAAGTGCCTACCACCT
TGATGCCTGTGAACACAGTGGCCCTGAAAGTGCCTGCCAACCCAGCATCTGTCAGCACAGTGCCCTCCAA
GTTGCCAACTAGCTCAAAGCCCCCTGGTGCAGTGCCTTCTAATGCGCTCACCAATCCAGCACCATCCAAA
TTGCCCATCAACTCAACCCGTGCTGGCATGGTGCCATCCAAAGTGCCTACTAGCATGGTGCTCACCAAGG
TGTCTGCCAGCACAGTCCCCACTGACGGGAGCAGCAGAAATGAGGAGACCCCAGCAGCTCCAACACCCGC
CGGCGCCACTGGAGGCAGCTCAGCCTGGCTAGACAGCAGCTTTGAGAATAGGGGCCTTGGGTCGGAGCTG
AGTAAGCCTGGCGTGCTGGCATCCCAGGTAGACAGCCCGTTCTCGGGCTGCTTCGAGGATCTTGCCATCA
GTGCCAGCACCTCCTTGGGCATGGGGCCCTGCCATGGCCCAGAGGAGAATGAGTATAAGTCCGAGGGCAC
CTTTGGGATCCACGTGGCTGAGAACCCCAGCATCCAGCTCCTGGAGGGCAACCCTGGGCCACCTGCGGAC
CCGGATGGCGGCCCCAGGCCACAAGCCGACCGGAAGTTCCAGGAGAGGGAGGTGCCATGCCACAGGCCCT
CACCTGGGGCTCTGTGGCTCCAGGTGGCTGTGACAGGGGTGCTGGTAGTCACACTCCTGGTGGTGCTGTA
CCGGCGGCGTCTGCACTAGGCGGCCGC
