>Addgene plasmid #52011 | pMSCV-MAVS-M1A,M142A(KaganE20) | addgene partial sequence | sequence record 81618 | EGFP-N 5'-CGTCGCCGTCCAGCTCGACCAG-3'
TTGCTCACCATGGTTGTGGCCATATTATCATCGTGTTTTTCAAAGGAAAACCACGTCCCCGTGGTTCGGG
GGGCCTAGACGTTTTTTTAACCTCGACTAAACACATGTAAAGCATGTGCACCGAGGCCCCAGATCAGATC
CCATACAATGGGGTACCTTCTGGGCATCCTTCAGCCCCTTGTTGAATACGCTTGAGGAGAGCCATTTGAC
TCTTTCCACAACTATCCAACTCACAACGTGGCACTGGGGTTGTGCCGCCTTTGCAGGTGTATCTTATACA
CGTGGCTTTTGGCCGCAGAGGCACCTGTCGCCAGGTGGGGGGTTCCGCTGCCTGCAAAGGGTCGCTACAG
ACGTTGTTTGTCTTCAAGAAGCTTCCAGAGGAACTGCTTCCTTCACGACATTCAACAGACCTTGCATTCC
TTTGGCGAGAGGGGAAAGACCCCTAGGAATGCTCGTCAAGAAGACAGGGCCAGGTTTCCGGGCCCTCACA
TTGCCAAAAGACGGCAATATGGTGGAAAATAACATATAGACAAACGCACACCGGCCTTATTCCAAGCGGC
TTCGGCCAGTAACGTTAGGGGGGGGGGCGGAATTCGATATCAAGCTTATCGATACCGTCGACGTTTAAAC
GCGGCCGCCTAGTGCAGACGCCGCCGGTACAGCACCACCAGGAGTGTGACTACCAGCACCCCTGTCACAG
CCACCTGGAGCCACAGAGCCCCAGGTGAGGGCCTGTGGCATGGCACCTCCCTCTCCTGGAACTTCCGGTC
GGCTTGTGGCCTGGGGCCGCCATCCGGGTCCGCA
