>Addgene plasmid #52011 | pMSCV-MAVS-M1A,M142A(KaganE20) | addgene partial sequence | sequence record 81740 | pLXSN5 5'-CCCTTGAACCTCCTCGTTCGACC-3'
TCACTCCTTCTCTAGGCGCCGGAATTAGATCTCTCGAGGCACCGTTTGCTGAAGACAAGACCTATAAGTA
TATCTGCCGCAATTTCAGCAATTTTTGCAATGTGGATGTTGTAGAGATTCTGCCTTACCTGCCCTGCCTC
ACAGCAAGAGACCAGGATCGACTGCGGGCCACCTGCACACTCTCAGGGAACCGGGACACCCTCTGGCATC
TCTTCAATACCCTTCAGCGGCGGCCCGGCTGGGTGGAGTACTTCATTGCGGCACTGAGGGGCTGTGAGCT
AGTTGATCTCGCGGACGAAGTGGCCTCTGTCTACGAGAGCTACCAGCCTCGGACCTCGGACCGTCCCCCA
GACCCACTGGAGCCACCGTCACTTCCTGCTGAGAGGCCAGGGCCCCCCACACCTGCTGCGGCCCACAGCA
TCCCCTACAACAGCTGCAGAGAGAAGGAGCCAAGTTACCCCGCACCTGTCCAGGAGACCCAGGCGCCAGA
GTCCCCAGGAGAGAATTCAGAGCAAGCCCTGCAGACGCTCAGCCCCAGAGCCATCCCAAGGAATCCAGAT
GGTGGCCCCCTGGAGTCCTCCTCTGACCTGGCAGCCCTCAGCCCTCTGACCTCCAGCGGGCATCAGGAGA
AGGACACAGAACTGGGCAGTACCCACACAGCAGGTGCGACCTCCAGCCTCACACCATCCCGTGGGCCTGT
GTCTCCATCTGTCTCCTTCCAGCCCCTGGCCCGTTCCACCCCCAGGGCAAGCCGCTTGCCTGGACCCACA
GGGTCAGTTGTATCTACTGGCACCTCCTTCTCCTCCTCATCCCCTGGCTTGGCCTCTGCAGGGGCTGCAG
AGGGTAAACAGGGTGCAGAGAGTGACCAGGCCGAGCCTATCATCTGCTCCAGTGG
