[The description below was written by a language model from this plasmid's Addgene catalogue record.]
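Description:
pMSCV-MAVS-M1A,M142A(KaganE20) is a retroviral mammalian expression plasmid built on the MSCV-IRES-GFP backbone. Vectors of this type are derived from murine stem cell virus. The viral long terminal repeats flank the cargo, with the 5′ LTR normally acting as the promoter, and a packaging signal lets the transcript be incorporated into retroviral particles when the plasmid is introduced into a packaging cell line. The resulting virus can stably integrate the cassette into target mammalian cells. As the backbone name indicates, an IRES followed by GFP lies downstream of the cloning site, so the inserted gene and GFP are expected to be translated from a single transcript and green fluorescence marks transduced cells. No feature table is provided, so these elements are inferred from the backbone name rather than from annotated sequence. In bacteria the plasmid is selected with ampicillin and is recorded as low copy.

The insert is the human MAVS coding sequence carrying two point mutations, Met 1 to Ala and Met 142 to Ala. MAVS is the mitochondrial antiviral signalling adaptor that acts downstream of RIG-I-like receptors. The associated publication concerns a bicistronic MAVS transcript that yields truncated variants, which suggests that these substitutions remove two methionine start codons. The record does not spell out which protein products, if any, remain. The insert was introduced by restriction cloning. The cloning-site fields are listed as unknown, although a depositor comment mentions XhoI and NotI. The stated purpose is simply expression of this double-mutant MAVS sequence, presumably for comparison with other MAVS variants in studies of antiviral immunity.
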