Addgene plasmid #52011: pMSCV-MAVS-M1A,M142A(KaganE20)
Purpose: Expresses the human MAVS CDS containing the point mutations M1A and M142A
Depositing lab: Jonathan Kagan. Depositing organization: Boston Children's Hospital. Publication: A Bicistronic MAVS Transcript Highlights a Class of Truncated Variants in Antiviral Immunity. Brubaker SW, Gauthier AE, Mills EW, Ingolia NT, Kagan JC. Cell. 2014 Feb 13;156(4):800-11. doi: 10.1016/j.cell.2014.01.021. PubMed 24529381.
Backbone
  Vector backbone: MSCV-IRES-GFP
  Vector type: Mammalian Expression, Retroviral
Growth in bacteria
  Bacterial resistance: Ampicillin, 100 μg/mL
  Growth temperature: 37°C
  Growth strain: DH5alpha
  Copy number: Low Copy
Gene/Insert
  Gene/Insert name: MAVS-M1A,M142A
  Mutation: changed Met 1 to Ala and Met 142 to Ala
  Cloning method: Restriction Enzyme; 5′ cloning site unknown (unknown if destroyed); 3′ cloning site unknown (unknown if destroyed)
  Sequencing primers: 5′ pLXSN_5
Terms and licenses: Academic/Nonprofit Terms; Industry Terms: Not Available to Industry
Depositor comments: XhoI and NotI
How to cite: pMSCV-MAVS-M1A,M142A(KaganE20) was a gift from Jonathan Kagan (Addgene plasmid # 52011 ; http://n2t.net/addgene:52011 ; RRID:Addgene_52011)
